>Addgene plasmid #65465 | pKS012 | addgene partial sequence | sequence record 115026 | pBRforEco 5'-AATAGGCGTATCACGAGGC-3'
GATAGAGATTGACATCCCTATCAGTGATAGAGATTGACATCCCTATCAGTGATAGAGATACTGAGCACAT
CAGCAGGACGCACTGACAGGTACCGCATGTCGATCACGTCGCTGTATAAGAAAGCCGGTTCGGAAAACCT
GTATTTTCAATTTCATAAAAGCGGTGCCTGGAAGCTGCCGGTGAGTCTGGTGAAACGTGGTATCGATAAA
CTGGATTATAAAGAACAGCTTCAAGCATGGCGCTGGGAACGCGAAATTGATGAACGCAACCGTCCGCTGT
CAGATGAGGAACTCGATGCAATGTTTCCTGAAGGTTACAAGGTTTTACCACCGCCGGCCGGCTACGTACC
GATCCGCACGCCCGCACACATGGATCGTATCCCGGCAGCACGCACCACTGAAAACAGTAGCGACTACAAA
GATGACGATGACAAGATGGTGAGCAAGGGCGAGGAGGATAACATGGCCATCATCAAGGAGTTCATGCGCT
TCAAGGTTCACATGGAGGGCTCCGTGAACGGCCACGAGTTCGAGATCGAGGGCGAGGGCGAGGGCCGCCC
CTACGAGGGCACCCAGACCGCCAAGCTGAAGGTGACCAAGGGTGGCCCCCTGCCCTTCGCCTGGGACATC
CTGTCCCCTCAGTTCATGTACGGCTCCAAGGCCTACGTGAAGCACCCCGCCGACATCCCCGACTACTTGA
AGCTGTCCTT
