>Addgene plasmid #65465 | pKS012 | addgene partial sequence | sequence record 115030 | mCherry-R 5'-TTGGTCACCTTCAGCTTGG-3'
TCGATCTCGAACTCGTGGCCGTTCACGGAGCCCTCCATGTGAACCTTGAAGCGCATGAACTCCTTGATGA
TGGCCATGTTATCCTCCTCGCCCTTGCTCACCATCTTGTCATCGTCATCTTTGTAGTCGCTACTGTTTTC
AGTGGTGCGTGCTGCCGGGATACGATCCATGTGTGCGGGCGTGCGGATCGGTACGTAGCCGGCCGGCGGT
GGTAAAACCTTGTAACCTTCAGGAAACATTGCATCGAGTTCCTCATCTGACAGCGGACGGTTGCGTTCAT
CAATTTCGCGTTCCCAGCGCCATGCTTGAAGCTGTTCTTTATAATCCAGTTTATCGATACCACGTTTCAC
CAGACTCACCGGCAGCTTCCAGGCACCGCTTTTATGAAATTGAAAATACAGGTTTTCCGAACCGGCTTTC
TTATACAGCGACGTGATCGACATGCGGTACCTGTCAGTGCGTCCTGCTGATGTGCTCAGTATCTCTATCA
CTGATAGGGATGTCAATCTCTATCACTGATAGGGATGTCAATCTCTATCACTGATAGGGACTCGAGGTGA
AGACGAAAGGGCCTCGTGATACGCCTATTTTTATAGGTTAATGTCATGATAATAATGGTTTCTTAGACGT
CCGTTGATCGGCACGTAAGAGGTTCCAACTTTCACCATAATGAAATAAGATCACTACCGGGCGTATTTTT
TGAGTTATCGAGATTTTCAGGAGCTAAGGAAGCT
