[The description below was written by a language model from this plasmid's Addgene catalogue record.]
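Description:
pKS012 is a low-copy bacterial expression plasmid built on the pSC101 backbone and intended for use in Escherichia coli synthetic biology work. The pSC101 replicon keeps the plasmid at only a few copies per cell, which gives modest, relatively uniform expression levels and makes it compatible with plasmids carrying other common origins. Selection is by chloramphenicol resistance.

The payload is an insert of about 1,050 bp, assembled by Gibson cloning, that encodes a fusion protein consisting, from N to C terminus, of an "Ntag" sequence followed by the red fluorescent protein mCherry (also listed as Ntag-RFP). The record also lists a FLAG epitope at the N-terminal end of the insert, which would allow immunodetection of the fusion. Transcription is driven by the pL-tetO promoter, a hybrid of the phage lambda PL promoter with Tet operator sites. It is repressed by TetR and induced by tetracycline analogues such as anhydrotetracycline in hosts that supply the repressor, and it is effectively constitutive where TetR is absent. The record does not say whether TetR is encoded on this plasmid.

The associated publication concerns N-terminal-based, targeted and inducible protein degradation in E. coli. In that context, the construct most plausibly serves as a fluorescent reporter substrate, with the N-terminal tag acting as the element through which degradation is controlled and mCherry fluorescence serving as a readout of protein abundance. The composition of the Ntag and its mechanism are not described in the record, and no feature table was provided to confirm terminators, ribosome binding sites or other elements.
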