Addgene plasmid #65465: pKS012
Purpose: pSC101 based plasmid where pl-tetO expression drives synthesis of construct expressing (N to C terminal) Ntag and mCherry
Depositing lab: Keith Tyo. Depositing organization: Northwestern University. Publication: N-Terminal-Based Targeted, Inducible Protein Degradation in Escherichia coli. Sekar K, Gentile AM, Bostick JW, Tyo KE. PLoS One. 2016 Feb 22;11(2):e0149746. doi: 10.1371/journal.pone.0149746. eCollection 2016. PONE-D-15-42990 PubMed 26900850.
Backbone
  Vector backbone: pSC101
  Vector type: Bacterial Expression, Synthetic Biology
Growth in bacteria
  Bacterial resistance: Chloramphenicol, 25 μg/mL
  Growth temperature: 37°C
  Growth strain: DH5alpha
  Copy number: Low Copy
Gene/Insert
  Gene/Insert name: Ntag-mCherry (alt name: Ntag-RFP)
  Insert size (bp): 1050
  Promoter: pl-TetO
  Tag / fusion protein: FLAG (N terminal on insert)
  Cloning method: Gibson Cloning
  Sequencing primers: 5′ GGCGTATCACGAGGCCCTTTC; 3′ GGATAACAGAAAGGCCGGGAAATAC
Terms and licenses: Academic/Nonprofit Terms; Industry Terms: Not Available to Industry
How to cite: pKS012 was a gift from Keith Tyo (Addgene plasmid # 65465 ; http://n2t.net/addgene:65465 ; RRID:Addgene_65465)
